Addgene plasmid #166601: pAAV-TRE-DIO-Cas9
Purpose: Encodes Cre-dependent Cas9 under control of the TRE
Depositing lab: Martin Myers. Depositing organization: University of Michigan. Publication: tTARGIT AAVs mediate the sensitive and flexible manipulation of intersectional neuronal populations in mice. Sabatini PV, Wang J, Rupp AC, Affinati AH, Flak JN, Li C, Olson DP, Myers MG Jr. Elife. 2021 Mar 11;10. pii: 66835. doi: 10.7554/eLife.66835. PubMed 33704065.
Backbone
  Vector backbone: AAV
  Vector type: AAV
Growth in bacteria
  Bacterial resistance: Ampicillin, 100 μg/mL
  Growth temperature: 37°C
  Growth strain: NEB Stable
  Copy number: High Copy
Gene/Insert
  Gene/Insert name: Cas9
  Species: Synthetic
  Promoter: tetracycline response element
  Cloning method: Restriction Enzyme; 5′ cloning site Unknown (unknown if destroyed)
Terms and licenses: Academic/Nonprofit Terms; Industry Terms: Not Available to Industry
How to cite: pAAV-TRE-DIO-Cas9 was a gift from Martin Myers (Addgene plasmid # 166601 ; http://n2t.net/addgene:166601 ; RRID:Addgene_166601)
