[The description below was written by a language model from this plasmid's Addgene catalogue record and pLannotate feature annotations shown in this document.]
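Description:
pAAV-TRE-DIO-Cas9 is an adeno-associated virus transfer plasmid that places a Cre-dependent Cas9 cassette under a tetracycline-responsive promoter. It is propagated in bacteria as a high-copy plasmid through a ColE1/pUC-type origin and selected with ampicillin via the β-lactamase gene. An f1 phage origin is also present in the backbone. The expression cassette is flanked by AAV2 inverted terminal repeats, which direct replication and packaging of the intervening DNA into AAV particles. The right ITR is annotated in full, while only short fragments of the left ITR were detected by the automated annotation.

Transcription is driven by a tetracycline response element of seven tetO repeats joined to a minimal CMV promoter, so expression requires a tetracycline-controlled transactivator supplied separately. Downstream lies a DIO (double-floxed inverted) arrangement: paired loxP and lox2272 sites in opposing orientations bracket a coding sequence held in the antisense direction. Cre recombinase inverts the cassette and then excises one site of each pair, locking it into the sense orientation. The inverted open reading frame matches the Staphylococcus aureus Cas9 in the feature table, a compact orthologue suited to AAV packaging limits, although the catalogue lists the insert only as synthetic Cas9. It is fused to a nucleoplasmin nuclear localization signal and a 3xHA epitope tag. A WPRE and bovine growth hormone polyadenylation signal follow to enhance transcript stability and processing.

Because Cas9 is produced only where both Cre and the transactivator are present, the construct serves intersectional genome editing in defined neuronal populations in mice. No guide RNA cassette is annotated, so the guide would have to be delivered separately.
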