Features (pLannotate 1.2.2; 26 found; start..end, strand, type, name):
     12..39      +  repeat_region  AAV2 ITR (fragment): inverted terminal repeat of adeno-associated virus serotype 2 inverted
     68..95      +  repeat_region  AAV2 ITR (fragment): inverted terminal repeat of adeno-associated virus serotype 2 inverted
    228..273     -  promoter       TRE3GV promoter (fragment): 3rd-generation Tet-responsive promoter that can be activated by binding of Tet-On® 3G, optimized for retroviral and lentiviral vectors
    287..557     +  protein_bind   tetracycline response element: contains seven copies of the tetracycline operator tetO tetracycline repressor TetR
    568..585     +  misc_feature   MCS (fragment): pUC18/19 multiple cloning site
    590..628     +  promoter       minimal CMV promoter: human cytomegalovirus (CMV) immediate early promoter
    722..753     +  misc_feature   MCS (fragment): pUC18/19 multiple cloning site
    763..796     +  protein_bind   loxP: Cre-mediated recombination occurs in the 8-bp core sequence (GCATACAT). Cre recombinase
    807..840     +  protein_bind   lox2272: Cre-mediated recombination occurs in the 8-bp core sequence (GGATACTT). lox2272 sites are compatible with each other, but incompatible with loxP or loxN sites (Lee and Saito, 1988). Cre recombinase
    907..935     -  CDS            3xHA (fragment): three tandem HA epitope tags
    946..962     -  CDS            3xHA (fragment): three tandem HA epitope tags
    973..989     -  CDS            3xHA (fragment): three tandem HA epitope tags
    996..1043    -  CDS            nucleoplasmin NLS: bipartite nuclear localization signal from nucleoplasmin
   1044..4199    -  CDS            cas9: CAS9_STAAU - Experimental evidence at protein level: Swiss-Prot protein existence level 1. CRISPR (clustered regularly interspaced short palindromic repeat) is an adaptive immune system that provides protection against mobile genetic elements (viruses, transposable elements and conjugative plasmids). CRISPR clusters contain spacers, sequences complementary to antecedent mobile elements, and target invading nucleic acids. CRISPR clusters are transcribed and processed into CRISPR RNA (crRNA). In type II CRISPR systems correct processing of pre-crRNA requires a trans- encoded small RNA (tracrRNA)
   4305..4338    -  protein_bind   loxP: Cre-mediated recombination occurs in the 8-bp core sequence (GCATACAT). Cre recombinase
   4349..4382    -  protein_bind   lox2272: Cre-mediated recombination occurs in the 8-bp core sequence (GGATACTT). lox2272 sites are compatible with each other, but incompatible with loxP or loxN sites (Lee and Saito, 1988). Cre recombinase
   4406..4994    +  misc_feature   WPRE: woodchuck hepatitis virus posttranscriptional regulatory element
   5035..5242    +  polyA_signal   bGH poly(A) signal: bovine growth hormone polyadenylation signal
   5265..5405    +  repeat_region  AAV2 ITR: inverted terminal repeat of adeno-associated virus serotype 2 inverted
   5410..5461    -  misc_feature   bom (fragment): basis of mobility region from pBR322
   5480..5935    +  rep_origin     f1 ori (sequence partly withheld): f1 bacteriophage origin of replication; arrow indicates direction of (+) strand synthesis
   5936..5985    -  misc_feature   bom (fragment): basis of mobility region from pBR322
   6087..6122    -  CDS            rop (fragment): Rop protein, which maintains plasmids at low copy number; rop
   6217..6321    +  promoter       AmpR promoter: bla
   6322..7182    +  CDS            AmpR: β-lactamase; bla; confers resistance to ampicillin, carbenicillin, and related antibiotics
   7353..7941    +  rep_origin     ori: high-copy-number ColE1/pMB1/pBR322/pUC origin of replication
>Addgene plasmid #166601 | pAAV-TRE-DIO-Cas9 | addgene full sequence | sequence record 329221 | Addgene NGS Result
CCTGCAGGCAGCTGCGCGCTCGCTCGCTCACTGAGGCCGCCCGGGCGTCGGGCGACCTTTGGTCGCCCGG
CCTCAGTGAGCGAGCGAGCGCGCAGAGAGGGAGTGGCCAACTCCATCACTAGGGGTTCCTGCGGCCGCAC
GCGAAACAATTCTGCAGGAATTCGGGGCCGCGGAGGCTGGATCGGTCCCGGTGTCTTCTATGGAGGTCAA
AACAGCGTGGATGGCGTCTCCAGGCGATCTGACGGTTCACTAAACGAGCTCTGCTTATATAGGTCGAGTT
TACCACTCCCTATCAGTGATAGAGAAAAGTGAAAGTCGAGTTTACCACTCCCTATCAGTGATAGAGAAAA
GTGAAAGTCGAGTTTACCACTCCCTATCAGTGATAGAGAAAAGTGAAAGTCGAGTTTACCACTCCCTATC
AGTGATAGAGAAAAGTGAAAGTCGAGTTTACCACTCCCTATCAGTGATAGAGAAAAGTGAAAGTCGAGTT
TACCACTCCCTATCAGTGATAGAGAAAAGTGAAAGTCGAGTTTACCACTCCCTATCAGTGATAGAGAAAA
GTGAAAGTCGAGCTCGGTACCCGGGTCGAGGTAGGCGTGTACGGTGGGAGGCCTATATAAGCAGAGCTCG
TTTAGTGAACCGTCAGATCGCCTGGAGACGCCATCCACGCTGTTTTGACCTCCATAGAAGACACCGGGAC
CGATCCAGCCTCCGCGGCCCCGAATTCGAGCTCGGTACCCGGGGATCCTCTAGTCGACGTCGATAACTTC
GTATAGCATACATTATACGAAGTTATCCGAATCGCAATAACTTCGTATAGGATACTTTATACGAAGTTAT
TTGGCGCGCCAAATTTAAATAACGCAACGTACCTTCGAGGGGGCCCCAGCGAGCTCTAGGAATTCTTAAG
CGTAATCTGGAACATCGTATGGGTAAGCGTAATCTGGAACATCGTATGGGTAAGCGTAATCTGGAACATC
GTATGGGTAGGATCCCTTTTTCTTTTTTGCCTGGCCGGCCTTTTTCGTGGCCGCCGGCCTTTTGCCCTTT
TTGATGATCTGAGGGTGCTTCTTAGATTTCACTTCATACAGGTTGCCCAGAATGTCTGTGCTGTACTTCT
TAATGCTCTGGGTCTTGGAGGCGATTGTCTTAATGATCCTGGGGGGCCTCTTGTCGTTCATGTTTTCCAG
GTACTCGCGGTAGGTGATGTCGATCATGTTCACTTCGATCCGGTTCAGCAGGTCGTTGTTCACGCCGATC
ACTCTATACAGCTCGCCGTTGATCTTGATCAGATCGTTGTTGTAGAAGGAGGCGATAAACTCGGCCTGGT
TGCTGATCTTCTTCAGCTTCTTAGCTTCCTCATAGCACTTGCTATTCACTTCGTAGTAGTTTTCTTTTTT
GATCACATCCAGATTCTTCACGGTCACGAACTTGTACACGCCATTGTCCAGGTACACGTCGAATCTGTAG
GGCTTCAGGGACAGCTTCACGACCTTGTTTCTGCTGTTGGGGTAGTCGTCGGTGATGTCCAGATGGGCGT
TCAGTTTGTTGCCGTAATACTTAATCTTCTTGATCACGGGGCCGTTGTCCTTTTTGGAGTACTTGGTCAG
GTAGTTCCCGGTTTCCTCGTAGTACTTGTACAGGGGATTCTTCTCGTCGCCGTACTGTTCCATAATCAGC
TTCAGTTTCTGGTAGGTCTGGGGGTCGTGGTGGTACATCAGCAGCTTTTCGGGGCTCTTGTTGATCAGCT
TTTTCAGCTTGTCATTGTCCTTGTCGTACAGGCCGTTCAGATTGTTCACGATCAGGGTGTTGCCCTTGTC
GTCCTTCCGGGTGGAGTACAGGGTGTCGTTAATCAGCTCTCTATTAGGCTTCTTGTCCACCCGGTGGCTG
TACTTGTAGTCCTTGAAGTCCTTAATGTGCTTGATCTGGTGGGGGGTGATGAAGATCTCTTTGTACTCCT
GCTCGGTTTCGATCTCGGGCATGCTCTCGGCCTGCTTTTCCTCGAACATCTGGTTTTCCATCACTTTTTT
GGCCTTGTCCAGTTTCTTCCACTCTTTGAAGATGAAATCGGCGTTGGCAATGATCAGGGCGTCCTCGGCG
TGGTGCTTGTACCCCTTGTTCCGCTCTTTCTTAAACTTCCACTTCCGCCGCAGAAAGCTGGTGAAGCCGC
CATTGATGGACTTCACTTTCACGTCCAGGTTGTTCACTCTGAAGTAGCTCCGCAGCAGGTTCATCAGGCC
TCTGGTGGCGTATCTGGTATCCACCAGGTTCCGGTTGATGAAGTCTTTCTGCACGGAGAACCTGTTGATG
TCCCGTTCTTCCAGCAGATACTCTTTCTTGGTCTTGCTGATTCTGCCCTTGCCCTTGGCCAGATTCAGGA
TGTGCTTCTTGAAGGTTTCGTAGCTGATCTTGCTGTCGCTGCTGCTCAGGTACTGGAATGGGGTCCGGTT
GCCCTTCTTGCTGTTTTCTTCCTGCTTCACGAGCACCTTGTTGTTGAAGCTGTTGTCGAAGGACACGCTT
CTGGGGATGATGTGGTCCACCTCATAGTTGAAGGGGTTGTTCAGCAGATCTTCCAGAGGGATGGCTTCCA
GGCTGTACAGGCACTTGCCTTCCTGCATGTCGTGCAGCTTGATCTTCTCGATCAGGTACTTGGCGTTCTC
TTTGCCGGTGGTCCGGATGATTTCCTCGATCCGCTCGTTGGTCTGCCGGTTCCGCTTCTGCATCTCGTTG
ATCATTTTCTGGGCGTCCTTGGAGTTCTTCTCGCGGGCCAGCTCGATAATGATGTCGTTGGGCAGGCCGT
ACTTCTTGATGATGGCGTTGATCACTTTGATGCTCTGGATGAAGCTTCTCTTCACGACGGGGCTCAGGAT
GAAGTCGTCCACCAGGGTGGTGGGGATCTCTTTCTGCTGGGACAGGTCCACCTTCTTGGGCACCAGCTTC
AGCCGGTTGAAGATAGCGATCTGGTTGTCGTTGGTGTGCCACAGCTCGTCCAGGATCAGGTTGATGGCCT
TCAGGCTCAGGTTGTGGGTGCCGGTATAGCCCTTCAGATTAGAGATCTGCTCGATCTCTTCCTGGGTCAG
CTCGGAGTTCAGATTGGTCAGTTCTTCCTGGATGTCCTCGCTGCTCTGGTAGATGGTCAGGATCTTGGCA
ATCTGATCCAGCAGCTCGGCGTTCTCAATAATCTCTTTCCGGGCGGTAATGTCCTTGATGTCGTGGTACA
CCTTCAGGTTGGTGAACTCGGGCTTGCCGGTGCTGGTCACTCTGTAGCCCTTAATATCCTCTTCGTTCAC
GAGGATTTCTTTGGCGATCTGCTTCAGGGTGGGCTTCTTCTTCTGCTTGAACACGTTCTCGATGATCTGG
AACTTCTCGTAATATTCCAGCTTCTCGTTCTCGTCCCTGGTGATCACGAGATTGTTCAGGTCGTTCAGGG
CGTTGTACAGGTCGGCGTTGTAGGCGTACTTCACGCTCCGCAGTTCCTCGGGGAAGTAGGTGCAGTGGCC
CATCAGCATCTCGTACCATTCTTTGATGTCCTTCCAGCCGAAGGGGCTGCCCTCGCCAGGTCCCTCATAG
TAGGTCCGCCGGGTTTCCAGCAGGTCGATGTAGGTGTCGATGAAGCTCTGGTCCAGCTGGTGGTAGGCCT
TCTGCACCTTCAGCAGCTGTTTGGCTTCTTTCACGTAGTCGCTGGTCTTGAATCTGTTGATGCTGCCCCG
CACTTCGCCGTCTTTCTTCAGCCGTTCCAGCTGCAGTTCGGCCACGTATTTCTCTTCCAGGGCCTTGCTG
TTCCGGCTGATCTGCTCTTTGGTGGACAGCTCGTTGCCGGTGTCCTCTTCCACCTCGTTCACGTTGTGCA
CGCCTCTTCTCTTGGCCAGGTGCAGCAGGGCGGCAGAGAACTCTTCCTCGCTCAGCTTCTGGCTCAGGCC
CTTCACTCTGGCCTCGTAGGGGTTGATGCCGCTCAGCTCGCTGTGGTCGGTCAGCAGGTTGTAGTCGAAC
AGCAGCTTCTTCACTCTCTGGATTCTATGCCGCCTCCGCCGCTTCAGCCTTCTGGCGCCTCTCTTGCTCC
GCCTGCCCTCGTTGTTTTCCACGTTGGCCTCTTTGAACAGCCGCACGCCGGCATCGATCACGTCCCGTGT
CTCGTAGTCGATGATGCCGTAGCCCACGCTGGTGATGCCGATGTCCAGGCCCAGGATGTAGTTCCGCTTG
GCTGCTGGGACTCCGTGGATACCGACCTTCCGCTTCTTCTTTGGGGCCATGGTGGCACCGGTAGTTAGCG
CTAGCTAGTTGGCGCGCCAACCTGGCCGGCCTTGATAACTTCGTATAATGTATGCTATACGAAGTTATCC
GAATCGCAATAACTTCGTATAAAGTATCCTATACGAAGTTATCGAAGATCATCAAGCTTATCGATAATCA
ACCTCTGGATTACAAAATTTGTGAAAGATTGACTGGTATTCTTAACTATGTTGCTCCTTTTACGCTATGT
GGATACGCTGCTTTAATGCCTTTGTATCATGCTATTGCTTCCCGTATGGCTTTCATTTTCTCCTCCTTGT
ATAAATCCTGGTTGCTGTCTCTTTATGAGGAGTTGTGGCCCGTTGTCAGGCAACGTGGCGTGGTGTGCAC
TGTGTTTGCTGACGCAACCCCCACTGGTTGGGGCATTGCCACCACCTGTCAGCTCCTTTCCGGGACTTTC
GCTTTCCCCCTCCCTATTGCCACGGCGGAACTCATCGCCGCCTGCCTTGCCCGCTGCTGGACAGGGGCTC
GGCTGTTGGGCACTGACAATTCCGTGGTGTTGTCGGGGAAATCATCGTCCTTTCCTTGGCTGCTCGCCTA
TGTTGCCACCTGGATTCTGCGCGGGACGTCCTTCTGCTACGTCCCTTCGGCCCTCAATCCAGCGGACCTT
CCTTCCCGCGGCCTGCTGCCGGCTCTGCGGCCTCTTCCGCGTCTTCGCCTTCGCCCTCAGACGAGTCGGA
TCTCCCTTTGGGCCGCCTCCCCGCATCGATACCGAGCGCTGCTCGAGAGATCGATCTGCCTCGACTGTGC
CTTCTAGTTGCCAGCCATCTGTTGTTTGCCCCTCCCCCGTGCCTTCCTTGACCCTGGAAGGTGCCACTCC
CACTGTCCTTTCCTAATAAAATGAGGAAATTGCATCGCATTGTCTGAGTAGGTGTCATTCTATTCTGGGG
GGTGGGGTGGGGCAGGACAGCAAGGGGGAGGATTGGGAAGACAATAGCAGGCATGCTGGGGACACGTGCG
GACCGAGCGGCCGCAGGAACCCCTAGTGATGGAGTTGGCCACTCCCTCTCTGCGCGCTCGCTCGCTCACT
GAGGCCGGGCGACCAAAGGTCGCCCGACGCCCGGGCTTTGCCCGGGCGGCCTCAGTGAGCGAGCGAGCGC
GCAGCTGCCTGCAGGGGCGCCTGATGCGGTATTTTCTCCTTACGCATCTGTGCGGTATTTCACACCGCAT
A
[95 nt withheld, positions 5462-5556]
T
[46 nt withheld, positions 5558-5603]
C
[141 nt withheld, positions 5605-5745]
CCTTTGACGTTGGAGTCCACGTTCTTT
[37 nt withheld, positions 5773-5809]
ACTCTATCTCGGGCTATTCTTTTGATTTATAAGGGATTTTGCCGATTTCGGTCTATTGGTTAAAAAATGA
GCTGATTTAACAAAAATTTAACGCGAATTTTAACAAAATATTAACGTTTACAATTTTATGGTGCACTCTC
AGTACAATCTGCTCTGATGCCGCATAGTTAAGCCAGCCCCGACACCCGCCAACACCCGCTGACGCGCCCT
GACGGGCTTGTCTGCTCCCGGCATCCGCTTACAGACAAGCTGTGACCGTCTCCGGGAGCTGCATGTGTCA
GAGGTTTTCACCGTCATCACCGAAACGCGCGAGACGAAAGGGCCTCGTGATACGCCTATTTTTATAGGTT
AATGTCATGATAATAATGGTTTCTTAGACGTCAGGTGGCACTTTTCGGGGAAATGTGCGCGGAACCCCTA
TTTGTTTATTTTTCTAAATACATTCAAATATGTATCCGCTCATGAGACAATAACCCTGATAAATGCTTCA
ATAATATTGAAAAAGGAAGAGTATGAGTATTCAACATTTCCGTGTCGCCCTTATTCCCTTTTTTGCGGCA
TTTTGCCTTCCTGTTTTTGCTCACCCAGAAACGCTGGTGAAAGTAAAAGATGCTGAAGATCAGTTGGGTG
CACGAGTGGGTTACATCGAACTGGATCTCAACAGCGGTAAGATCCTTGAGAGTTTTCGCCCCGAAGAACG
TTTTCCAATGATGAGCACTTTTAAAGTTCTGCTATGTGGCGCGGTATTATCCCGTATTGACGCCGGGCAA
GAGCAACTCGGTCGCCGCATACACTATTCTCAGAATGACTTGGTTGAGTACTCACCAGTCACAGAAAAGC
ATCTTACGGATGGCATGACAGTAAGAGAATTATGCAGTGCTGCCATAACCATGAGTGATAACACTGCGGC
CAACTTACTTCTGACAACGATCGGAGGACCGAAGGAGCTAACCGCTTTTTTGCACAACATGGGGGATCAT
GTAACTCGCCTTGATCGTTGGGAACCGGAGCTGAATGAAGCCATACCAAACGACGAGCGTGACACCACGA
TGCCTGTAGCAATGGCAACAACGTTGCGCAAACTATTAACTGGCGAACTACTTACTCTAGCTTCCCGGCA
ACAATTAATAGACTGGATGGAGGCGGATAAAGTTGCAGGACCACTTCTGCGCTCGGCCCTTCCGGCTGGC
TGGTTTATTGCTGATAAATCTGGAGCCGGTGAGCGTGGGTCTCGCGGTATCATTGCAGCACTGGGGCCAG
ATGGTAAGCCCTCCCGTATCGTAGTTATCTACACGACGGGGAGTCAGGCAACTATGGATGAACGAAATAG
ACAGATCGCTGAGATAGGTGCCTCACTGATTAAGCATTGGTAACTGTCAGACCAAGTTTACTCATATATA
CTTTAGATTGATTTAAAACTTCATTTTTAATTTAAAAGGATCTAGGTGAAGATCCTTTTTGATAATCTCA
TGACCAAAATCCCTTAACGTGAGTTTTCGTTCCACTGAGCGTCAGACCCCGTAGAAAAGATCAAAGGATC
TTCTTGAGATCCTTTTTTTCTGCGCGTAATCTGCTGCTTGCAAACAAAAAAACCACCGCTACCAGCGGTG
GTTTGTTTGCCGGATCAAGAGCTACCAACTCTTTTTCCGAAGGTAACTGGCTTCAGCAGAGCGCAGATAC
CAAATACTGTTCTTCTAGTGTAGCCGTAGTTAGGCCACCACTTCAAGAACTCTGTAGCACCGCCTACATA
CCTCGCTCTGCTAATCCTGTTACCAGTGGCTGCTGCCAGTGGCGATAAGTCGTGTCTTACCGGGTTGGAC
TCAAGACGATAGTTACCGGATAAGGCGCAGCGGTCGGGCTGAACGGGGGGTTCGTGCACACAGCCCAGCT
TGGAGCGAACGACCTACACCGAACTGAGATACCTACAGCGTGAGCTATGAGAAAGCGCCACGCTTCCCGA
AGGGAGAAAGGCGGACAGGTATCCGGTAAGCGGCAGGGTCGGAACAGGAGAGCGCACGAGGGAGCTTCCA
GGGGGAAACGCCTGGTATCTTTATAGTCCTGTCGGGTTTCGCCACCTCTGACTTGAGCGTCGATTTTTGT
GATGCTCGTCAGGGGGGCGGAGCCTATGGAAAAACGCCAGCAACGCGGCCTTTTTACGGTTCCTGGCCTT
TTGCTGGCCTTTTGCTCACATGT
